>Addgene plasmid #36440 | NHA- Delta 5 | addgene partial sequence | sequence record 46973 | EBV-rev
CACTAAAGGGAAGCGGCCGCCCATCAACCACTTTGTACAAGAAAGCTGGGTCTAGATATCTCGAGTGCGG
CCGCCCTTTTTTTTTTTTTTTGGCAGAGAAAATTCTTTAACAGAGCAATATGTAGTATCAGTGCTAAAAG
TTGGGGTTTTTCTTTTTTTCCTCTAAGAAACTACAAGGAATTTTTTTTTTTTTTTTTTAAACTGGGGAAC
TGGTTTTCCTGAGAACCATGCTCTTTGATTTGGGACAGGAATAGAAAAACAAAAGAACATGGCCAAATGC
TGCTCCTTTTTCCCAGAGATAGAAAGCATCTTTTAAATCATCCNCCATTTTTTTTTTGNCTTTTACATTT
TTTTTAAATGATGGAAGAGTAAACATTTTTTTTTCTGAAAAAACAAACAAAAAAATCTGTAAACAAGAAG
GTTCAAAGNGAGAACCNCCAAAACAAAATGGAAAGCCTATTCAAAGTGCAGGGCCCGTCCTGGGTGGCAG
GNGGGCTGCAAGTCACAGCTGNGGCCACAGTTTTTCAAACTGCAGAGCGAAATTCTTTAGTTTTACAACA
TGAAAAAACTGGNGCAACACTTTCATTAATAATCCTAAGTCAGCATCCTAACTTGATCTTTTAAAACTCC
ACGATACCACAATAAGGTAGGCAACATCAAGGCATAGTANAGAGCGCACGCCTCCTAAGAACACCCTTGA
GTAAACATTGACACTGGGACAGCTGCCCCCCATACTGCCGATGAGACGGAGAGAACATCATTCAGTGCAA
AGGGAAAAGCTCATACGTTATCAGCCCAAAAAATGGTTTTGCAAGAAAGAAAAAAAAGGGCGGGGGGGGG
GGTTGGGGGAGGAAT
