>Addgene plasmid #36440 | NHA- Delta 5 | addgene partial sequence | sequence record 46974 | T7 5'-TAATACGACTCACTATAGGG-3'
AACTGGAAAGCTGCAAACCCACCGCCTCGANGTTGCGCAAGCATTACACCATGGCCTACCCATATGATGT
TCCAGATTACGCTTCACTCGACGCGGATCCCGTCGAATTCACGNGTGGNACCTCTAGAGTCGACCCATCN
NCAAGTTTGTACAAAAAAGCAGGCTCTTTAAAGGAACCAATTCAGTCGACTAGTGCCTGGTCATCCATTC
GTGCCTCCAACTACAACGTTCCCCTCAGCAGTACAGCACAAAGCACTTCAGCCAGAAATAGTGATTCCAA
ATTGACATGGTCTCCTGGTTCAGTTACAAACACCTCTCTGGCTCATGAGCTGTGGAAGGTCCCTTTGCCA
CCTAAAAACATCACTGCTCCGTCCCGCCCACCTCCGGGACTGACTGGTCAGAAGCCACCCTTGTCTACGT
GGGATAATTCTCCCCTTCGTATAGGTGGAGGATGGGGAAATTCTGACGCCAGATATACCCCAGGTTCCAG
CTGGGGTGAGAGCAGCTCAGGGAGAATAACAAATTGGCTTGTTCTAAAAAACCTTACACNTCAGATCGAT
GGCTCAACTCTGCGCACTCTGTGCATGCAGCACGGCCCGCTGATCACATTCCACCTGAACCTCCCTCACG
GAAATGCTCTGGTCCGCTACAGTTCAAAAGAAGAGGTAGTGAAGGCACAAAAGTCTCTGCACATGTGTGT
ACTGGGGAACACTACTATTCTTGCTGAGTTTGCCAGTGAAGAGGAGATCAGTCGTTTCTTTGCACAAAGC
CCAGTCTCTGACCCNCTTCTCCCGGGNTGGCAGTCTCTCGGGTCCAGCCCA
