>Addgene plasmid #36440 | NHA- Delta 5 | addgene partial sequence | sequence record 47376 | EBV-rev 5'-GTGGTTTGTCCAAACTCATC-3'
CACTAAAGGGAAGCGGCCGCCCATCAACCACTTTGTACAAGAAAGCTGGGTCTAGATATCTCGAGTGCGG
CCGCCCTTTTTTTTTTTTTTTGGCAGAGAAAATTCTTTAACAGAGCAATATGTAGTATCAGTGCTAAAAG
TTGGGGTTTTTCTTTTTTTCCTCTAAGAAACTACAAGGAATTTTTTTTTTTTTTTTTTAAACTGGGGAAC
TGGTTTTCCTGAGAACCATGCTCTTTGATTTGGGACAGGAATAGAAAAACAAAAGAACATGGCCAAATGC
TGCTCCTTTTTCCCAGAGATAGAAAGCATCTTTTAAATCATCCTCCATTTTTTTTTTGNCTTTTACATTT
TTTTTAAATGATGGAAGAGTAAACATTTTTTTTTCTGAAAAAACAAACAAAAAAATCTGTAAACAAGAAG
GTTCAAAGTGAGAACCTCCAAAACAAAATGGAAAGCCTATTCAAAGTGCAGGGCCCGTCCTGGGTGGCAG
GTGGGCTGCAAGTCACAGCTGTGGCCACAGTTTTTCAAACTGCAGAGCGAAATTCTTTAGTTTTACAACA
TGAAAAAACTGGTGCAACACTTTCATTAATAATCCTAAGTCAGCATCCTAACTTGATCTTTTAAAACTCC
ACGATACCACAATAAGGTAGGCAACATCAAGGCATAGTA
