[The description below was written by a language model from this plasmid's Addgene catalogue record.]
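Description:
NHA- Delta 5 is a mammalian expression plasmid built on the pCI-neo_NHA backbone (about 5.5 kb), into which an 876 bp fragment of human TNRC6A, the gene encoding GW182, was introduced by Gateway recombination, giving a total size of roughly 6.4 kb. The insert, called Delta 5, is a truncation that encodes only amino acids 1670–1962 of the protein, that is, a C-terminal portion of GW182. The backbone supplies an N-terminal "NHA" tag fused in frame with the fragment. The record does not define this tag, although in this kind of study the name usually denotes a lambda N peptide combined with an HA epitope: the former allows a protein to be tethered to reporter mRNAs carrying boxB hairpins, and the latter allows detection with anti-HA antibodies.

The plasmid is propagated in E. coli under ampicillin selection. The record does not list the promoter, the origin of replication or any mammalian selection marker, and no feature table is provided. pCI-neo-type vectors generally drive expression from a CMV immediate-early enhancer/promoter and carry a neomycin resistance cassette, but this is not confirmed here. A T7 primer site upstream of the insert is indicated for sequencing.

The construct belongs to a set of GW182 deletion fragments made to map which regions of the protein contribute to translational silencing. It is therefore suited to expressing this isolated C-terminal domain in mammalian cells, to test its repressive activity or interactions separately from the rest of GW182.
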