Addgene plasmid #36440: NHA- Delta 5
Depositing lab: Edward Chan. Depositing organization: University of Florida. Publication: Divergent GW182 functional domains in the regulation of translational silencing. Yao B, Li S, Jung HM, Lian SL, Abadal GX, Han F, Fritzler MJ, Chan EK. Nucleic Acids Res. 2011 Apr;39(7):2534-47. Epub 2010 Dec 2. 10.1093/nar/gkq1099 PubMed 21131274.
Backbone
  Vector backbone: pCl-neo_NHA
  Backbone size w/o insert (bp): 5500
  Total vector size (bp): 6376
  Vector type: Mammalian Expression
Growth in bacteria
  Bacterial resistance: Ampicillin, 100 μg/mL
  Growth temperature: 37°C
  Growth strain: DH5alpha
  Copy number: Unknown
Gene/Insert
  Gene/Insert name: TNRC6A Delta 5 (alt name: Delta 5)
  Species: H. sapiens (human)
  Insert size (bp): 876
  Mutation: aa 1670-1962 only
  Entrez Gene: TNRC6A (a.k.a. CAGH26, FAME6, GW1, GW182, TNRC6)
  Tag / fusion protein: NHA (N terminal on backbone)
  Cloning method: Gateway Cloning
  Sequencing primers: 5′ T7
Terms and licenses: Academic/Nonprofit Terms; Industry Terms: Not Available to Industry
How to cite: NHA- Delta 5 was a gift from Edward Chan (Addgene plasmid # 36440 ; http://n2t.net/addgene:36440 ; RRID:Addgene_36440)
